>Addgene plasmid #176666 | pLib6.6B | addgene full sequence | sequence record 348639 | Addgene NGS Result
GACGAAAGGGCCTCGTGATACGCCTATTTTTATAGGTTAATGTCATGATAATAATGGTTTCTTAGACGTC
AGGTGGCACTTTTCGGGGAAATGTGCGCGGAACCCCTATTTGTTTATTTTTCTAAATACATTCAAATATG
TATCCGCTCATGAGACAATAACCCTGATAAATGCTTCAATAATATTGAAAAAGGAAGAGTATGAGTATTC
AACATTTCCGTGTCGCCCTTATTCCCTTTTTTGCGGCATTTTGCCTTCCTGTTTTTGCTCACCCAGAAAC
GCTGGTGAAAGTAAAAGATGCTGAAGATCAGTTGGGTGCACGAGTGGGTTACATCGAACTGGATCTCAAC
AGCGGTAAGATCCTTGAGAGTTTTCGCCCCGAAGAACGTTTTCCAATGATGAGCACTTTTAAAGTTCTGC
TATGTGGCGCGGTATTATCCCGTATTGACGCCGGGCAAGAGCAACTCGGTCGCCGCATACACTATTCTCA
GAATGACTTGGTTGAGTACTCACCAGTCACAGAAAAGCATCTTACGGATGGCATGACAGTAAGAGAATTA
TGCAGTGCTGCCATAACCATGAGTGATAACACTGCGGCCAACTTACTTCTGACAACGATCGGAGGACCGA
AGGAGCTAACCGCTTTTTTGCACAACATGGGGGATCATGTAACTCGCCTTGATCGTTGGGAACCGGAGCT
GAATGAAGCCATACCAAACGACGAGCGTGACACCACGATGCCTGTAGCAATGGCAACAACGTTGCGCAAA
CTATTAACTGGCGAACTACTTACTCTAGCTTCCCGGCAACAATTAATAGACTGGATGGAGGCGGATAAAG
TTGCAGGACCACTTCTGCGCTCGGCCCTTCCGGCTGGCTGGTTTATTGCTGATAAATCTGGAGCCGGTGA
GCGTGGGTCTCGCGGTATCATTGCAGCACTGGGGCCAGATGGTAAGCCCTCCCGTATCGTAGTTATCTAC
ACGACGGGGAGTCAGGCAACTATGGATGAACGAAATAGACAGATCGCTGAGATAGGTGCCTCACTGATTA
AGCATTGGTAACTGTCAGACCAAGTTTACTCATATATACTTTAGATTGATTTAAAACTTCATTTTTAATT
TAAAAGGATCTAGGTGAAGATCCTTTTTGATAATCTCATGACCAAAATCCCTTAACGTGAGTTTTCGTTC
CACTGAGCGTCAGACCCCGTAGAAAAGATCAAAGGATCTTCTTGAGATCCTTTTTTTCTGCGCGTAATCT
GCTGCTTGCAAACAAAAAAACCACCGCTACCAGCGGTGGTTTGTTTGCCGGATCAAGAGCTACCAACTCT
TTTTCCGAAGGTAACTGGCTTCAGCAGAGCGCAGATACCAAATACTGTTCTTCTAGTGTAGCCGTAGTTA
GGCCACCACTTCAAGAACTCTGTAGCACCGCCTACATACCTCGCTCTGCTAATCCTGTTACCAGTGGCTG
CTGCCAGTGGCGATAAGTCGTGTCTTACCGGGTTGGACTCAAGACGATAGTTACCGGATAAGGCGCAGCG
GTCGGGCTGAACGGGGGGTTCGTGCACACAGCCCAGCTTGGAGCGAACGACCTACACCGAACTGAGATAC
CTACAGCGTGAGCTATGAGAAAGCGCCACGCTTCCCGAAGGGAGAAAGGCGGACAGGTATCCGGTAAGCG
GCAGGGTCGGAACAGGAGAGCGCACGAGGGAGCTTCCAGGGGGAAACGCCTGGTATCTTTATAGTCCTGT
CGGGTTTCGCCACCTCTGACTTGAGCGTCGATTTTTGTGATGCTCGTCAGGGGGGCGGAGCCTATGGAAA
AACGCCAGCAACGCGGCCTTTTTACGGTTCCTGGCCTTTTGCTGGCCTTTTGCTCACATGTTCTTTCCTG
CGTTATCCCCTGATTCTGTGGATAACCGTATTACCGCCTTTGAGTGAGCTGATACCGCTCGCCGCAGCCG
AACGACCGAGCGCAGCGAGTCAGTGAGCGAGGAAGCGGAAGAGCGCCCAATACGCAAACCGCCTCTCCCC
GCGCGTTGGCCGATTCATTAATGCAGCTGGCACGACAGGTTTCCCGACTGGAAAGCGGGCAGTGAGCGCA
ACGCAATTAATGTGAGTTAGCTCACTCATTAGGCACCCCAGGCTTTACACTTTATGCTTCCGGCTCGTAT
GTTGTGTGGAATTGTGAGCGGATAACAATTTCACACAGGAAACAGCTATGACCATGATTACGCCAAGCTT
GCATGCCTGCAGGTCGACTCTAGAGGATCCCCCGGGTGCCAGGGCGTGCCCTTGGGCTCCCCGGGCGCGT
ACTTCGAAAATTTTTGAATAGCCCAGGTTGATAAAAATTCATTTCATACGTTTTATAACTTATGCCCCTA
AGTATTTTTTGACCATAGTGTTTCAATTCTACATTAATTTTACAGAGTAGAATGAAACGCCACCTACTCA
GCCAAGAGGCGAAAAGGTTAGCTCGCCAAGCAGAGAGGGCGCCAGTGCTCACTACTTTTTATAATTCTCA
ACTTCTTTTTCCAGACTCAGTTCGTATATATAGACCTATTTTCAATTTAACGTCGGGGTCTTCGAGAAGA
CCTGTTTTAGAGCTAGAAATAGCAAGTTAAAATAAGGCTAGTCCGTTATCAACTTGAAAAAGTGGCACCG
AGTCGGTGCTTTTTTGCCTACCTGGAGCCTGAGAGTTGTTCAATAAAATAAAAATGTTTCGTTTTTTTGC
TTTCGCCAGTATTTATTATTTTTCATCAATATGTATTCAATTTGGTATGTATTTAGTAATTGTAATATAT
AGACAATGGTTTTCCGTTGACGTACATACATCTGACGTGTGTTTATTTAGACATAATAGTTATGTTTTCA
CATCTTTTTAATGTTCGCTTAATGCGTATGCGGTACCCAGCATGCAATTCTATATTCTAAAAACACAAAT
GATACTTCTAAAAAAAAATCATGAATGGCATCAACTCTGAATCAAATCTTTGCAGATGCACCTACTTCTC
ATTTCCACTGTCACATCATTTTTCCAGATCTCGCTGCCTGTTATGTGGCCCACAAACCAAGACACGTTTT
ATGGCCATTAAAGCTGGCTGATCGTCGCCAAACACCAAATACATAATGAATATGTACACATTCGAGAAAG
AAGCGATCAAAGAAGCATCTTCGGGCGGAGTAGGAGAATGCGGAGGAGAAGGAGAACGAGCTGATCTAGT
ATCTCTCCACAATCCAATGCCAACTGACCAACTGGCCATATTCGGAGCAATTTGAAGCCAATTTCCATCG
CCTGGCGATCGCTCCATTCTTGGCTATATGTTTTTCACCGTTACCCGGGGCCATTTTCAAAGACTCGTCG
GCAAGATAAGATTGTGTCACTCGCTGTCTCTCTTCATTTGTCGAAGAATGCTGAGGAATTTCGCGATGAC
GTCGGCGAGTATTTTGAAGAATGAGAATAATTTGTATTTATACGAAAATCAGTTAGTGGAATTTTCTACA
AAAACATGTTATCTATAGATAATTTTGTTGCAAAATATGTTGACTATGACAAAGATTGTATGTATATACC
TTTAATGTATTCTCATTTTCTTATGTATTTATAATGGCAATGATGATACTGATGATATTTTAAGATGATG
CCAGACCAAAAGGCTTGAATTTCTGCGTCTTTTGCCGAACGCAGTGCATGTGCAATTGTTGTTTTTTGGA
ATATTCAATTTTCGGACTGTCCGCTTTGATTTCAGTTTCTTGGCTTATTCAAAAAGCAAAGTAAAGCCAA
AAAAGCGAGATGGCAATACCAAATGCGGCAAAACGGTAGTGGAAGGAAAGGGGTGCGGGGCAGCGGAAGG
AAGGGTGGGGCGGGGCGTGGCGGGGTCTGTGGCTGGGCGCGACGTCACCGACGTTGGAGCCACTCCTTTG
ACCATGTGTGCGTGTGTGTATTATTCGTGTCTCGCCACTCGCCGGTTGTTTTTTTCTTTTTATGCTGCGC
TCTCTCTAGCGCCATCTCGCTTACGCATGCTCAACGCACCGCATGTTGCCGTTTCCTTTTATGCGTCATT
TTGGCTCGAAATAGGCAATTATTTAAACAAAGATTAGTCAACGAAAACGCTAAAATAAATAAGTCTACAA
TATGGTTACTTATTGCCATGTGTGTGCAGCCAACGATAGCAACAAAAGCAACAACACAGGTGGCTTTCCC
TCTTTCACTTTTTGTTTGCAAGCCGCGTGCGAGCAAGACGGCACGACCGGCAAACGCAATTACGCTGACA
AAGAGCAGACGAAGTTTTGGCGAAAAACATCAAGGCGCCTGATACGAATGCATTTGCAATAACAATTGCG
ATATTTAATATTGTTTATGAAGCTGTTTGACTTCAAAACACACAAAAAAAAAAATAAAACAAATTATTTG
AAAGAGAATTAGGAATCGGACGCTTATCGTTAGGGTAACAACAAGAAATGCTTACTGAGTCACAGCCTCT
GGAAAACTGCCGCAAGCCAGAGAGAGAGAGAAAAAGAGGGAGAGCAGCTTAGACCGCATGTGCTTGTGTG
TGAGGCGTCTCTCTCTTCGTCTCTGTTGCGCAAACGCATAGACTGCACTGAAAAAATCGATTACCTATTT
TTTATGAATGAATATTTGCACTATTACTATTCAAAACTATTAAGATAGCAATCACATTCAATAGCCAAAT
ACTATACCACCTGAGCGATGCAACGAAATGATCAATTTGAGCAAAAATGCTGCATATTTAGGACGGCATC
ATTATAGAAATGCTTCTTGCTGTGTACTTTTCTCTCGTCTGGCAGCTGTTTCGCCGTTATTGTTAAAACC
GGCTTAAGTTAGGTGTGTTTTCTACGACTAGTGAATGCCCTACTAGAAGATGTGTGTTGCACAAAATGTC
CCTGGAATAACCAATTTGAAGTGCAGATAGCAGTAAACGTAAGCTAATATGAATATTATTTAACTGTAAT
GTTTTAATATCGCTGGACATTACTAATAAACCCACTATAAACACATGTACATATGTATGTTTTGGCATAC
AATGAGTAGTTGGGGAAAAAATGTGTAAAAGCACCGTGACCATCACAGCATAAAGATAACCAGCTGAAGT
ATCGAATATGAGTAACCCCCAAATTGAATCACATGCCGCAACTGATAGGACCCATGGAAGTACACTCTTC
ATGGCGATATACAAGACACACACAAGCACGAACACCCAGTTGCGGAGGAAATTCTCCGTAAATGAAAACC
CAATCGGCGAACAATTCATACCCATATATGGTAAAAGTTTTGAACGCGACTTGAGAGCGGAGAGCATTGC
GGCTGATAAGGTTTTAGCGCTAAGCGGGCTTTATAAAACGGGCTGCGGGACCAGTTTTCATATCACTACC
GTTTGAGTTCTTGTGCTGTGTGGATACTCCTCCCGACACAAAGCCGCTCCATCAGCCAGCAGTCGTCTAA
TCCAGAGACCCCGGATCCAGGAATTCGCCCTTGTTTAAACATGGTGAGCAAGGGCGAGGAGCTGTTCACC
GGGGTGGTGCCCATCCTGGTCGAGCTGGACGGCGACGTAAACGGCCACAAGTTCAGCGTGAGGGGCGAGG
GCGAGGGCGATGCCACCAACGGCAAGCTGACCCTGAAGTTCATCTGCACCACCGGCAAGCTGCCCGTGCC
CTGGCCCACCCTCGTGACCACCCTGAGCCACGGCGTGCAGTGCTTCGCCCGCTACCCCGACCACATGAAG
CAGCACGACTTCTTCAAGTCCGCCATGCCCGAAGGCTACGTCCAGGAGCGCACCATCTTCTTCAAGGACG
ACGGCACCTACAAGACCCGCGCCGAGGTGAAGTTCGAGGGCGACACCCTAGTGAACCGCATCGAGCTGAA
GGGCGTCGACTTCAAGGAGGACGGCAACATCCTGGGGCACAAGCTGGAGTACAACTTCAACAGCCACAAC
ATCTATATCATGGCCGTCAAGCAGAAGAACGGCATCAAGGTGAACTTCAAGATCCGCCACAACGTGGAGG
ACGGCAGCGTGCAGCTCGCCGACCACTACCAGCAGAACACCCCCATCGGCGACGGCCCCGTGCTGCTGCC
CGACAGCCACTACCTGAGCACCCAGTCCGTGCTGAGCAAAGACCCCAACGAGAAGCGCGATCACATGGTC
CTGCTGGAGTTCCGCACCGCCGCCGGGATCACTCTCGGCATGGACGAGCTGTACAAGCTTGAGGGCAGAG
GAAGCCTTCTAACATGCGGTGACGTGGAGGAGAATCCCGGCCCTGCTAGCGGTAGCGGCAGCGGTAGCAT
GACCGAGTACAAGCCCACGGTGCGCCTCGCCACCCGCGACGACGTCCCCCGGGCCGTACGCACCCTCGCC
GCCGCGTTCGCCGACTACCCCGCCACGCGCCACACCGTCGACCCGGACCGCCACATCGAGCGGGTCACCG
AGCTGCAAGAACTCTTCCTCACGCGCGTCGGGCTCGACATCGGCAAGGTGTGGGTCGCGGACGACGGCGC
CGCGGTGGCGGTCTGGACCACGCCGGAGAGCGTCGAAGCGGGGGCGGTGTTCGCCGAGATCGGCCCGCGC
ATGGCCGAGTTGAGCGGTTCCCGGCTGGCCGCGCAGCAACAGATGGAAGGCCTCCTGGCGCCGCACCGGC
CCAAGGAGCCCGCGTGGTTCCTGGCCACCGTCGGCGTCTCGCCCGACCACCAGGGCAAGGGTCTGGGCAG
CGCCGTCGTGCTCCCCGGAGTGGAGGCGGCCGAGCGCGCCGGGGTGCCCGCCTTCCTGGAGACCTCCGCG
CCCCGCAACCTCCCCTTCTACGAGCGGCTCGGCTTCACCGTCACCGCCGACGTCGAGGTGCCCGAAGGAC
CGCGCACCTGGTGCATGACCCGCAAGCCCGGTGCCTGACTCGAGGGATCCAGACATGATAAGATACATTG
ATGAGTTTGGACAAACCACAACTAGAATGCAGTGAAAAAAATGCTTTATTTGTGAAATTTGTGATGCTAT
TGCTTTATTTGTAACCATTATAAGCTGCAATAAACAAGTTAACAACAACAATTGCATTCATTTTATGTTT
CAGGTTCAGGGGGAGGTGTGGGAGGTTTTTTAAAGCAAGTAAAACCTCTACAAATGTGGTATGGCTGATT
ATGATCAGTCGACCGATGCCCTTGAGAGCCTTCAACCCAGTCAGCTCCTTCCGGTGGGCGCGGGGCATGA
CTATCGTCGCCGCACTTATGGTACGCGCCCGGGGAGCCCAAGGGCACGCCCTGGCACCCGAAGGGCGAAT
TCACTGGCCGTCGTTTTACAACGTCGTGACTGGGAAAACCCTGGCGTTACCCAACTTAATCGCCTTGCAG
CACATCCCCCTTTCGCCAGCTGGCGTAATAGCGAAGAGGCCCGCACCGATCGCCCTTCCCAACAGTTGCG
CAGCCTGAATGGCGAATGGCGCCTGATGCGGTATTTTCTCCTTACGCATCTGTGCGGTATTTCACACCGC
ATATGGTGCACTCTCAGTACAATCTGCTCTGATGCCGCATAGTTAAGCCAGCCCCGACACCCGCCAACAC
CCGCTGACGCGCCCTGACGGGCTTGTCTGCTCCCGGCATCCGCTTACAGACAAGCTGTGACCGTCTCCGG
GAGCTGCATGTGTCAGAGGTTTTCACCGTCATCACCGAAACGCGCGA
Features (pLannotate 1.2.2; 21 found; start..end, strand, type, name):
     96..200     +  promoter       AmpR promoter: bla
    201..1061    +  CDS            AmpR: β-lactamase; bla; confers resistance to ampicillin, carbenicillin, and related antibiotics
   1232..1820    +  rep_origin     ori: high-copy-number ColE1/pMB1/pBR322/pUC origin of replication
   2003..2095    +  CDS            lacI (fragment): lac repressor; lacI; The lac repressor binds to the lac operator to inhibit transcription in E. coli. This inhibition can be relieved by adding lactose or isopropyl-β-D-thiogalactopyranoside (IPTG).
   2108..2129    +  protein_bind   CAP binding site: CAP binding activates transcription in the presence of cAMP. E. coli catabolite activator protein
   2144..2174    +  promoter       lac promoter: promoter for the E. coli lac operon
   2182..2198    +  protein_bind   lac operator: The lac repressor binds to the lac operator to inhibit transcription in E. coli. This inhibition can be relieved by adding lactose or isopropyl-β-D-thiogalactopyranoside (IPTG). lac repressor encoded by lacI
   2235..2272    -  misc_feature   MCS (fragment): pUC18/19 multiple cloning site
   2276..2309    +  protein_bind   attB: minimal attB site for the φC31 integrase (Groth et al., 2000) phage φC31 integrase
   2313..2575    +  promoter       dU6-3 promoter (fragment): RNA polymerase III promoter for Drosophila U6-3 snRNA (Port et al., 2014)
   2594..2669    +  misc_RNA       gRNA scaffold: guide RNA scaffold for the Streptococcus pyogenes CRISPR/Cas9 system
   2960..5469    +  promoter       Ac5 promoter: Drosophila melanogaster actin 5C promoter
   5501..6217    +  CDS            EBFP2: EBFP2 is a basic (constitutively fluorescent) blue fluorescent protein published in 2007, derived from Aequorea victoria. It is reported to be a rapidly-maturing monomer with moderate acid sensitivity.
   6299..6898    +  CDS            PuroR: puromycin N-acetyltransferase; pac from Streptomyces alboniger; confers resistance to puromycin
   6906..7040    -  polyA_signal   SV40 poly(A) signal: SV40 polyadenylation signal
   7063..7147    -  CDS            large T antigen (fragment): large T antigen from SV40 (simian virus 40)
   7148..7230    +  CDS            TcR (fragment): tetracycline efflux protein; tet; confers resistance to tetracycline
   7234..7267    -  protein_bind   attB: minimal attB site for the φC31 integrase (Groth et al., 2000) phage φC31 integrase
   7279..7436    +  CDS            lacZα (fragment): LacZα fragment of β-galactosidase; lacZ fragment
   7442..7541    -  misc_feature   bom (fragment): basis of mobility region from pBR322
   7643..1       -  CDS            rop (fragment) (across the origin): Rop protein, which maintains plasmids at low copy number; rop
