[The description below was written by a language model from this plasmid's Addgene catalogue record and pLannotate feature annotations shown in this document.]
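Description:
pLib6.6B is an empty-backbone CRISPR sgRNA vector for insect cells, built on pUC19 and about 7.7 kb in the sequenced record. It is propagated in E. coli as a high-copy plasmid through the ColE1/pUC origin, with ampicillin selection from the β-lactamase gene. The annotated lac promoter/operator, lacZα, lacI, rop, bom, TcR and SV40 large T fragments appear to be backbone or cloning remnants rather than functional parts.

The working cassette lies between two minimal φC31 attB sites in opposite orientation. This arrangement allows φC31 integrase to carry out recombination-mediated cassette exchange, swapping the flanked segment into an attP-bearing acceptor cell line or organism while leaving the bacterial backbone behind. Inside the attB sites, the Drosophila melanogaster U6-3 RNA polymerase III promoter sits upstream of the Streptococcus pyogenes Cas9 guide RNA scaffold. According to the depositor comments, the targeting sequence is cloned into a BbsI cassette, which presumably occupies the short gap between promoter and scaffold. No guide is present in the deposited plasmid.

Downstream, the D. melanogaster Actin5C promoter drives EBFP2 linked by a 2A peptide to puromycin N-acetyltransferase, followed by an SV40 polyadenylation signal that the table annotates on the reverse strand. The 2A link is stated in the catalogue purpose but is not annotated in the feature table. Integrants can therefore be identified by blue fluorescence and enriched with puromycin. The associated publication concerns pooled CRISPR knockout screening in mosquito cells, so the plasmid serves as a library backbone that places sgRNAs at a defined genomic landing site. Cas9 is not encoded on it and must be supplied separately.
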