Addgene plasmid #176666: pLib6.6B
Purpose: (Empty Backbone) Expression of sgRNA under D. melanogaster U6-3 _(CR31539) promoter & delivery of D.mel-Actin5C::EBFP2-2A-puro|sgRNA cassette through PhiC31 RCME to AttP acceptor cell line/organism
Depositing lab: Norbert Perrimon. Depositing organization: Harvard Medical School. Publication: Bioinformatic and cell-based tools for pooled CRISPR knockout screening in mosquitos. Viswanatha R, Mameli E, Rodiger J, Merckaert P, Feitosa-Suntheimer F, Colpitts TM, Mohr SE, Hu Y, Perrimon N. Nat Commun. 2021 Nov 24;12(1):6825. doi: 10.1038/s41467-021-27129-3. PubMed 34819517.
Backbone
  Vector backbone: pUC19
  Vector type: Insect Expression ; CRISPR
  Selectable markers: Puromycin
Growth in bacteria
  Bacterial resistance: Ampicillin, 100 μg/mL
  Growth temperature: 37°C
  Growth strain: DH5alpha
  Copy number: High Copy
Gene/Insert
  Gene/Insert name: None
Terms and licenses: Academic/Nonprofit Terms; Industry Terms: Not Available to Industry
Depositor comments: Cloning of sgRNA targeting sequence into BbsI cassette. Please visit https://www.biorxiv.org/content/10.1101/2021.03.29.437496v2 for bioRxiv preprint.
How to cite: pLib6.6B was a gift from Norbert Perrimon (Addgene plasmid # 176666 ; http://n2t.net/addgene:176666 ; RRID:Addgene_176666)
